>Addgene plasmid #174299 | pIFU002 | addgene full sequence | sequence record 342196 | Addgene NGS Result
ATGCCTGCAGGTCGACGCGGCCGCTCGACGATTGAAGGTAGATACCCATACGACGTTCCAGACTACGCTC
TGCAGGCTAGTGGTGGAGGAGGCTCTGGTGGAGGCGGTAGCGGAGGCGGAGGGTCGACAAACTTGTGCCC
TTTTGGTGAAGTTTTTCAAGCCACCAGATTTGCATCTGTTTATGCTTGGAACAGGAAGAGAATCAGCAAC
TGTGTTGCTGATTATTCTGTCCTATATAATTCCGCATCATTTTCCACTTTTAAGTGTTATGGAGTGTCTC
CTACTAAATTAAATGATCTCTGCTTTACTAATGTCTATGCAGATTCATTTGTAATTAGAGGTGATGAAGT
CAGACAAATCGCTCCAGGGCAAACTGGAAAGATTGCTGATTATAATTATAAATTACCAGATGATTTTACA
GGCTGCGTTATAGCTTGGAATTCTAACAATCTTGATTCTAAGGTTGGTGGTAATTATAATTACCTGTATA
GATTGTTTAGGAAGTCTAATCTCAAACCTTTTGAGAGAGATATTTCAACTGAAATCTATCAGGCCGGTAG
CACACCTTGTAATGGTGTTGAAGGTTTTAATTGTTACTTTCCTTTACAATCATATGGTTTCCAACCCACT
TATGGTGTTGGTTACCAACCATACAGAGTAGTAGTACTTTCTTTTGAACTTCTACATGCACCAGCAACTG
TTTGTGGACCTAAAAAGTCTACTAATTTGGTTAAAAACAAAGGGGGCGGATCCGAACAAAAGCTTATTTC
TGAAGAGGACTTGTAATAGAGATCTGATAACAACAGTGTAGATGTAACAAAATCGACTTTGTTCCCACTG
TACTTTTAGCGGCCGCCCTCAGCGATATCGGTACCGAGCTCGAATTCACTGGCCGTCGTTTTACAACGTC
GTGACTGGGAAAACCCTGGCGTTACCCAACTTAATCGCCTTGCAGCACATCCCCCTTTCGCCAGCTGGCG
TAATAGCGAAGAGGCCCGCACCGATCGCCCTTCCCAACAGTTGCGCAGCCTGAATGGCGAATGGCGCCTG
ATGCGGTATTTTCTCCTTACGCATCTGTGCGGTATTTCACACCGCATATGGTGCACTCTCAGTACAATCT
GCTCTGATGCCGCATAGTTAAGCCAGCCCCGACACCCGCCAACACCCGCTGACGCGCCCTGACGGGCTTG
TCTGCTCCCGGCATCCGCTTACAGACAAGCTGTGACCGTCTCCGGGAGCTGCATGTGTCAGAGGTTTTCA
CCGTCATCACCGAAACGCGCGAGACGAAAGGGCCTCGTGATACGCCTATTTTTATAGGTTAATGTCATGA
TAATAATGGTTTCTTAGACGTCAGGTGGCACTTTTCGGGGAAATGTGCGCGGAACCCCTATTTGTTTATT
TTTCTAAATACATTCAAATATGTATCCGCTCATGAGACAATAACCCTGATAAATGCTTCAATAATATTGA
AAAAGGAAGAGTATGAGCCATATTCAACGGGAAACGTCTTGCTCTAGGCCGCGATTAAATTCCAACATGG
ATGCTGATTTATATGGGTATAAATGGGCTCGCGATAATGTCGGGCAATCAGGTGCGACAATCTATCGATT
GTATGGGAAGCCCGATGCGCCAGAGTTGTTTCTGAAACATGGCAAAGGTAGCGTTGCCAATGATGTTACA
GATGAGATGGTCAGACTAAACTGGCTGACGGAATTTATGCCTCTTCCGACCATCAAGCATTTTATCCGTA
CTCCTGATGATGCATGGTTACTCACCACTGCGATCCCCGGGAAAACAGCATTCCAGGTATTAGAAGAATA
TCCTGATTCAGGTGAAAATATTGTTGATGCGCTGGCAGTGTTCCTGCGCCGGTTGCATTCGATTCCTGTT
TGTAATTGTCCTTTTAACAGCGATCGCGTATTTCGTCTCGCTCAGGCGCAATCACGAATGAATAACGGTT
TGGTTGATGCGAGTGATTTTGATGACGAGCGTAATGGCTGGCCTGTTGAACAAGTCTGGAAAGAAATGCA
TAAACTTTTGCCATTCTCACCGGATTCAGTCGTCACTCATGGTGATTTCTCACTTGATAACCTTATTTTT
GACGAGGGGAAATTAATAGGTTGTATTGATGTTGGACGAGTCGGAATCGCAGACCGATACCAGGATCTTG
CCATCCTATGGAACTGCCTCGGTGAGTTTTCTCCTTCATTACAGAAACGGCTTTTTCAAAAATATGGTAT
TGATAATCCTGATATGAATAAATTGCAGTTTCATTTGATGCTCGATGAGTTTTTCTAACCTCAGCAACTG
TCAGACCAAGTTTACTCATATATACTTTAGATTGATTTAAAACTTCATTTTTAATTTAAAAGGATCTAGG
TGAAGATCCTTTTTGATAATCTCATGACCAAAATCCCTTAACGTGAGTTTTCGTTCCACTGAGCGTCAGA
CCCCGTAGAAAAGATCAAAGGATCTTCTTGAGATCCTTTTTTTCTGCGCGTAATCTGCTGCTTGCAAACA
AAAAAACCACCGCTACCAGCGGTGGTTTGTTTGCCGGATCAAGAGCTACCAACTCTTTTTCCGAAGGTAA
CTGGCTTCAGCAGAGCGCAGATACCAAATACTGTTCTTCTAGTGTAGCCGTAGTTAGGCCACCACTTCAA
GAACTCTGTAGCACCGCCTACATACCTCGCTCTGCTAATCCTGTTACCAGTGGCTGCTGCCAGTGGCGAT
AAGTCGTGTCTTACCGGGTTGGACTCAAGACGATAGTTACCGGATAAGGCGCAGCGGTCGGGCTGAACGG
GGGGTTCGTGCACACAGCCCAGCTTGGAGCGAACGACCTACACCGAACTGAGATACCTACAGCGTGAGCT
ATGAGAAAGCGCCACGCTTCCCGAAGGGAGAAAGGCGGACAGGTATCCGGTAAGCGGCAGGGTCGGAACA
GGAGAGCGCACGAGGGAGCTTCCAGGGGGAAACGCCTGGTATCTTTATAGTCCTGTCGGGTTTCGCCACC
TCTGACTTGAGCGTCGATTTTTGTGATGCTCGTCAGGGGGGCGGAGCCTATGGAAAAACGCCAGCAACGC
GGCCTTTTTACGGTTCCTGGCCTTTTGCTGGCCTTTTGCTCACATGTTCTTTCCTGCGTTATCCCCTGAT
TCTGTGGATAACCGTATTACCGCCTTTGAGTGAGCTGATACCGCTCGCCGCAGCCGAACGACCGAGCGCA
GCGAGTCAGTGAGCGAGGAAGCGGAAGAGCGCCCAATACGCAAACCGCCTCTCCCCGCGCGTTGGCCGAT
TCATTAATGCAGCTGGCACGACAGGTTTCCCGACTGGAAAGCGGGCAGTGAGCGCAACGCAATTAATGTG
AGTTAGCTCACTCATTAGGCACCCCAGGCTTTACACTTTATGCTTCCGGCTCGTATGTTGTGTGGAATTG
TGAGCGGATAACAATTTCACACAGGAAACAGCTATGACCATGATTACGCCAAGCTTGC
Features (pLannotate 1.2.2; 13 found; start..end, strand, type, name):
    127..741     +  CDS            S (fragment): SPIKE_SARS2 - Experimental evidence at protein level: Swiss-Prot protein existence level 1. [Spike glycoprotein]: May down-regulate host tetherin (BST2) by lysosomal degradation, thereby counteracting its antiviral activity. From Severe acute respiratory syndrome coronavirus 2 (2019-nCoV) (SARS-CoV-2).
    757..783     +  CDS            Myc (fragment): Myc (human c-Myc proto-oncogene) epitope tag
    884..1041    +  CDS            lacZα (fragment): LacZα fragment of β-galactosidase; lacZ fragment
   1047..1146    -  misc_feature   bom (fragment): basis of mobility region from pBR322
   1248..1283    -  CDS            rop (fragment): Rop protein, which maintains plasmids at low copy number; rop
   1378..1482    +  promoter       AmpR promoter: bla
   1483..2298    +  CDS            KanR: aminoglycoside phosphotransferase; aph(3')-Ia; confers resistance to kanamycin in bacteria or G418 (Geneticin®) in eukaryotes
   2478..3066    +  rep_origin     ori: high-copy-number ColE1/pMB1/pBR322/pUC origin of replication
   3249..3341    +  CDS            lacI (fragment): lac repressor; lacI; The lac repressor binds to the lac operator to inhibit transcription in E. coli. This inhibition can be relieved by adding lactose or isopropyl-β-D-thiogalactopyranoside (IPTG).
   3354..3375    +  protein_bind   CAP binding site: CAP binding activates transcription in the presence of cAMP. E. coli catabolite activator protein
   3390..3420    +  promoter       lac promoter: promoter for the E. coli lac operon
   3428..3444    +  protein_bind   lac operator: The lac repressor binds to the lac operator to inhibit transcription in E. coli. This inhibition can be relieved by adding lactose or isopropyl-β-D-thiogalactopyranoside (IPTG). lac repressor encoded by lacI
   3481..16      -  misc_feature   MCS (fragment) (across the origin): pUC18/19 multiple cloning site
