[The description below was written by a language model from this plasmid's Addgene catalogue record and pLannotate feature annotations shown in this document.]
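Description:
pIFU002 is a small (about 3.5 kb) pUC19-derived plasmid that carries the SARS-CoV-2 spike receptor binding domain (RBD) with two substitutions, N343Q and N501Y. It is propagated in E. coli from the high-copy ColE1/pUC origin and selected with kanamycin. Resistance comes from an aph(3')-Ia (KanR) gene driven by the bla (AmpR) promoter, in place of the ampicillin marker of standard pUC19. Remnants of the pUC cloning region flank the insert: lac promoter, operator and CAP site, a partial MCS, and a lacZα fragment. Short annotated fragments of bom, rop and lacI are backbone remnants rather than functional parts.

The payload is a spike fragment of roughly 600 bp corresponding to the RBD, followed immediately by a c-Myc epitope tag. The catalogue also lists an N-terminal HA tag, but the feature table does not annotate one. Although catalogued as a yeast expression vector, the annotated sequence shows no yeast promoter, yeast origin or auxotrophic marker, so the plasmid does not appear able to drive or maintain expression in yeast by itself. This fits its stated purpose, in which the RBD cassette is combined with a companion plasmid, pJS697, through homologous recombination, and that partner presumably supplies the yeast elements. The record does not describe how the fragment is released or which homology regions are used.

The associated work concerns yeast-based screening to identify RBD escape mutants. pIFU002 provides the N501Y variant background for such experiments, and the Myc tag is a typical handle for detecting the full-length expressed protein. The record does not state why N343Q was introduced, although N343 is a known glycosylation site in spike.
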