Addgene plasmid #174299: pIFU002
Purpose: Encodes the SARS-CoV-2 Spike Receptor Binding Domain (RBD) with the N501Y mutation and can be combined with pJS697 (Addgene plasmid # 168778) through homologous recombination
Depositing lab: Timothy Whitehead. Depositing organization: University of Colorado, Boulder. Publication: One-shot identification of SARS-CoV-2 S RBD escape mutants using yeast screening. Francino-Urdaniz IM, Steiner PJ, Kirby MB, Zhao F, Haas CM, Barman S, Rhodes ER, Leonard AC, Peng L, Sprenger KG, Jardine JG, Whitehead TA. Cell Rep. 2021 Aug 31;36(9):109627. doi: 10.1016/j.celrep.2021.109627. Epub 2021 Aug 10. PubMed 34416153.
Backbone
  Vector backbone: pUC19
  Vector type: Yeast Expression
Growth in bacteria
  Bacterial resistance: Kanamycin, 50 μg/mL
  Growth temperature: 37°C
  Growth strain: DH5alpha
  Copy number: High Copy
Gene/Insert
  Gene/Insert name: Spike RBD N343Q, N501Y
  Species: Severe acute respiratory syndrome coronavirus 2
  Mutation: N343Q, N501Y
  Entrez Gene: S (a.k.a. GU280_gp02, spike glycoprotein)
  Tag / fusion protein: cMyc (C terminal on insert); HA (N terminal on insert)
  Cloning method: Gibson Cloning
  Sequencing primers: 5′ M13R; 3′ M13F
Terms and licenses: Academic/Nonprofit Terms; Industry Terms: Not Available to Industry
How to cite: pIFU002 was a gift from Timothy Whitehead (Addgene plasmid # 174299 ; http://n2t.net/addgene:174299 ; RRID:Addgene_174299)
